Addgene plasmid #59597: pSicoR-DRAM1i2
Purpose: Expression of shRNA against human DRAM1
Depositing lab: Miguel Ramalho-Santos. Depositing organization: University of California, San Francisco (UCSF). Publication: Systematic Identification of Barriers to Human iPSC Generation. Qin H, Diaz A, Blouin L, Lebbink RJ, Patena W, Tanbun P, LeProust EM, McManus MT, Song JS, Ramalho-Santos M. Cell. 2014 Jul 17;158(2):449-61. doi: 10.1016/j.cell.2014.05.040. PubMed 25036638.
Backbone
  Vector backbone: pSicoR
  Vector type: Mammalian Expression, RNAi
Growth in bacteria
  Bacterial resistance: Ampicillin, 100 μg/mL
  Growth temperature: 37°C
  Growth strain: Stbl3
  Copy number: High Copy
Gene/Insert
  Gene/Insert name: DRAM1
  gRNA/shRNA sequence: DRAM1
  Species: H. sapiens (human)
  Entrez Gene: DRAM1 (a.k.a. DRAM)
  Promoter: U6
  Cloning method: Restriction Enzyme; 5′ cloning site HpaI (destroyed during cloning); 3′ cloning site XhoI (not destroyed)
  Sequencing primers: 5′ mU6-F
Terms and licenses: Academic/Nonprofit Terms; Industry Terms: Not Available to Industry
How to cite: pSicoR-DRAM1i2 was a gift from Miguel Ramalho-Santos (Addgene plasmid # 59597 ; http://n2t.net/addgene:59597 ; RRID:Addgene_59597)
