[The description below was written by a language model from this plasmid's Addgene catalogue record.]
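Description:
pSicoR-DRAM1i2 is an RNA interference plasmid built on the pSicoR backbone and catalogued as a mammalian expression/RNAi vector. It carries a short hairpin RNA directed against human DRAM1 (also known as DRAM). The hairpin is placed under a U6 promoter, an RNA polymerase III promoter commonly used for shRNAs because it gives strong expression of small, precisely initiated transcripts that the cell's RNAi machinery processes into the active silencing species. The sequencing primer name suggests that the U6 element is the mouse version, although the record does not say so explicitly. The hairpin was inserted by restriction cloning between an HpaI site, which was destroyed in the process, and an XhoI site, which remains intact. The "i2" in the name suggests it is one of several independent hairpins against the same gene, but the record does not confirm this, and the actual target sequence is not recorded beyond the gene name.

In bacteria the plasmid is maintained at high copy number under ampicillin selection. It is grown in a recombination-deficient strain of the kind typically chosen for vectors containing repeated sequences. pSicoR is generally known as a lentiviral backbone in which loxP sites allow Cre-mediated removal of the shRNA cassette. However, no feature table accompanies this entry, so the viral elements, recombinase sites and any mammalian marker or reporter cannot be verified here. The stated use is knockdown of DRAM1 in human cells, and the associated study was a systematic search for barriers to the generation of human induced pluripotent stem cells.
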