>Addgene plasmid #59597 | pSicoR-DRAM1i2 | depositor partial sequence | sequence record 93265 | pSicoR-DRAM1i2 sequence 63 bps
TGTGTACAGTAACTCTAAGTGAATTTCTAGAGAATTCACTTAGAGTTACTGTACACTTTTTTC
