>Addgene plasmid #59597 | pSicoR-DRAM1i2 | addgene partial sequence | sequence record 96853 | WPRE-R 5'-CATAGCGTAAAAGGAGCAACA-3'
AATTTTGTAATCCAGAGGTTGATTATCGATAAGCTTGATATCGAATTGTACCTAGTGGAACCGGAACCCT
TAAACATGTATAACTTCGTATAATGTATGCTATACGAAGTTATTAGGTCCCTCGACGAATTCCTACTTGT
ACAGCTCGTCCATGCCGAGAGTGATCCCGGCGGCGGTCACGAACTCCAGCAGGACCATGTGATCGCGCTT
CTCGTTGGGGTCTTTGCTCAGGGCGGACTGGGTGCTCAGGTAGTGGTTGTCGGGCAGCAGCAC
