>Addgene plasmid #59597 | pSicoR-DRAM1i2 | addgene partial sequence | sequence record 97311 | pLLU-5 5'-cacagacttgtgggagaagc-3'
ATAATATTTCCTAGTAACTATAGAGGCTTAATGTGCGATAAAAGACAGATAACCCTGTTCGGTTTTAATA
CTAGCTACATTTTACATGATAGGCTTGGATTTCTATAACTTCGTATAGCATACATTATACGAAGTTATAA
ACAGCACAAAAGGAAACTCACCCTAACTGTAAAGTAATTGTGTGTTTTGAGACTATAAATATCCCTTGGA
GAAAAGCCTTGTTTGTGTACAGTAACTCTAAGTGAATTTCTAGAGAATTCACTTAGAGTTACTGTACACT
TTTTTCTCGAGTACTAGGATCCATTAGGCGGCCGCGTGGATAACCGTATTACCGCCATGCATTAGTTATT
AATAGTAATCAATTACGGGG
